>Addgene plasmid #43678 | III-TAGT | depositor partial sequence | sequence record 58943 | III-TAGT sequence 426 bps
CGTCTCGGCTCACCCCAGAGCAGGTCGTGGCCATTGCCTCGAATGGAGGGGGCAAACAGGCGTTGGAAAC
CGTACAACGATTGCTGCCGGTGCTGTGCCAAGCGCACGGACTCACCCCAGAGCAGGTCGTGGCAATCGCC
TCCAACATTGGCGGGAAACAGGCACTCGAGACTGTCCAGCGCCTGCTTCCCGTGCTGTGCCAAGCGCACG
GCCTCACCCCAGAGCAGGTCGTGGCAATCGCGAGCAATAACGGCGGAAAACAGGCTTTGGAAACGGTGCA
GAGGCTCCTTCCAGTGCTGTGCCAAGCGCACGGATTAACCCCAGAGCAGGTCGTGGCCATTGCCTCGAAT
GGAGGGGGCAAACAGGCGTTGGAAACCGTACAACGATTGCTGCCGGTGCTGTGCCAAGCGCACGGACTCA
GAGACG
