>Addgene plasmid #43678 | III-TAGT | addgene partial sequence | sequence record 61776 | M13-F20 5'-TGTAAAACGACGGCCAGT-3'
TTGGGCGATTGGGCCCTCTGATGCATGCTCGAGCGGCCGCCAGTGTGATGGATATCTGCAGAATTCGCCC
TTGATGCCGTCCTAGCGCGTCTCGGCTCACCCCAGAGCAGGTCGTGGCCATTGCCTCGAATGGAGGGGGC
AAACAGGCGTTGGAAACCGTACAACGATTGCTGCCGGTGCTGTGCCAAGCGCACGGACTCACCCCAGAGC
AGGTCGTGGCAATCGCCTCCAACATTGGCGGGAAACAGGCACTCGAGACTGTCCAGCGCCTGCTTCCCGT
GCTGTGCCAAGCGCACGGCCTCACCCCAGAGCAGGTCGTGGCAATCGCGAGCAATAACGGCGGAAAACAG
GCTTTGGAAACGGTGCAGAGGCTCCTTCCAGTGCTGTGCCAAGCGCACGGATTAACCCCAGAGCAGGTCG
TGGCCATTGCCTCGAATGGAGGGGGCAAACAGGCGTTGGAAACCGTACAACGATTGCTGCCGGTGCTGTG
CCAAGCGCACGGACTCAGAGACGTGGGCACAGGAAAGATACTTAAGGGCGAATTCCAGCACACTGGCGGC
CGTTACTAGTGGATCCGAGCTCGGTACCAAGCTTGATGCATAGCTTGAGTATTCTATAGTGTCACCTAAA
TAGCTTGGCGTAATCATGGTCATAGCTGTTTCCTGTGTGAAATTGTTATCCGCTCACAATTCCACACAAC
ATACGAGCCGGAAGCATAAAGTGTAAAGCCTGGGGTGCCTAATGAGTGAGCTAACTCACATTAATTGCGT
TGCGCTCACTGCCCGCTTTCCAGTCGGGAAACCTGTCGTGCCAGCTGCATTAATGAATCGGCCAACGCGC
GGGGAGAGGCGGTTTGCGTATTGGGCGCTCTTCCGCTTCCTCGCTCACTGACTCGCTGCGCTCGGTCGTT
CGGCTGCGGCGAGCGGTATCAGCTCACTCAAAAGGCGTATACGTTCCAATCAGGNACCAGAAA
