[The description below was written by a language model from this plasmid's Addgene catalogue record.]
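Description:
III-TAGT is a bacterial cloning plasmid built on the commercial pCRII-TOPO backbone (about 4.0 kb without insert), into which a 426 bp synthetic insert was introduced by TOPO cloning. It is maintained as a high-copy plasmid in E. coli and is selected with both ampicillin and kanamycin, in line with the two resistance markers carried by this backbone. No feature table accompanies the record, so the origin of replication and other backbone elements are not itemised. The T7 and M13-reverse sequencing primer sites listed flank the cloning site and allow the insert to be verified from either side.

The record does not describe the insert beyond its name, synthetic origin and size. The plasmid comes from work describing a TALEN genome-editing system for generating human stem cell-based disease models. In that context the name probably denotes a pre-assembled block of TAL effector repeats recognising the four-base sequence TAGT, with "III" indicating its position in an ordered assembly series. A 426 bp insert is roughly the length expected for four TAL repeat units, each of which reads one DNA base. This reading is an inference from the name, size and publication rather than something stated in the catalogue fields.

The plasmid has no recorded promoter-driven expression cassette, tag or reporter and is not an expression vector. It appears to serve as a storage and source clone, one member of a library of repeat modules that would be combined to build custom TALEN DNA-binding domains against chosen genomic targets.
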