Addgene plasmid #43678: III-TAGT
Depositing lab: Chad Cowan & Kiran Musunuru. Depositing organization: Harvard University. Publication: A TALEN Genome-Editing System for Generating Human Stem Cell-Based Disease Models. Ding Q, Lee YK, Schaefer EA, Peters DT, Veres A, Kim K, Kuperwasser N, Motola DL, Meissner TB, Hendriks WT, Trevisan M, Gupta RM, Moisan A, Banks E, Friesen M, Schinzel RT, Xia F, Tang A, Xia Y, Figueroa E, Wann A, Ahfeldt T, Daheron L, Zhang F, Rubin LL, Peng LF, Chung RT, Musunuru K, Cowan CA. Cell Stem Cell. 2012 Dec 12. pii: S1934-5909(12)00645-5. doi: 10.1016/j.stem.2012.11.011. PubMed 23246482.
Backbone
  Vector backbone: pCRII-TOPO
  Backbone manufacturer: Invitrogen
  Backbone size w/o insert (bp): 3973
  Vector type: Bacterial Cloning
Growth in bacteria
  Bacterial resistance: Ampicillin and Kanamycin, 100 & 50 μg/mL
  Growth temperature: 37°C
  Growth strain: Top10
  Copy number: High Copy
Gene/Insert
  Gene/Insert name: III-TAGT
  Species: Synthetic
  Insert size (bp): 426
  Cloning method: TOPO Cloning
  Sequencing primers: 5′ T7; 3′ M13-rev
Terms and licenses: Academic/Nonprofit Terms; Industry Terms: Not Available to Industry
How to cite: III-TAGT was a gift from Chad Cowan & Kiran Musunuru (Addgene plasmid # 43678 ; http://n2t.net/addgene:43678 ; RRID:Addgene_43678)
